>Addgene plasmid #247385 | cwby0035 | addgene full sequence | sequence record 493116 | Addgene NGS Result
ACTCCTGCATTAGGAAGCAGCCCAGTAGTAGGTTGAGGCCGTTGAGCACCGCCGCCGCAAGGAATGGTGC
ATGCAAGGAGATGGCGCCCAACAGTCCCCCGGCCACGGGGCCTGCCACCATACCCACGCCGAAACAAGCG
CTCATGAGCCCGAAGTGGCGAGCCCGATCTTCCCCATCGGTGATGTCGGCGATATAGGCGCCAGCAACCG
CACCTGTGGCGCCGGTGATGCCGGCCACGATGCGTCCGGCGTAGAGGATCGAGATCGATCTCGATCCCGC
GAAATTAATACGACTCACTATAGGGGAATTGTGAGCGGATAACAATTCCCCTCTAGAAATAATTTTGTTT
AACTTTAAGAAGGAGATATACATATGTCAGGAGGAGACCGAAAGCGTATTACAGTGACAGTTGACAGCGA
CAGCTATCAGTTGCTCAAGGCATATATGATGTCAATATCTCCGGTCTGGTATGCACAACCAAGAATGAAG
CCCATGCAGTTTAAGGTTTACACCTATAAAAGAGAGAGCCGTTATCGTCTGTTTGTGGATGTACAGAGTG
ATATTATTGACACGCCCGGGCGACGGATGGTGATCCCCCTGGCCAGTGCACGTCTGCTGTCAGATAAAGT
CTCCCGTGAACTTTACCCGGTGGTGCATATCGGGGATGAAAGCTGGCGCATGATGACCACCGATATGGCC
AGTGTGCCGGTTTCCGTTATCGGGGAAGAAGTGGCTGATCTCAGCCACCGCGAAAATGACATCAAAAACG
CCATTAACCTGATGTTCTGGGGAATATGAACGGTCTCGTTCCGGTAAA
[192 nt withheld, positions 819-1010]
GGATCACATCATTGGGGCAGCACCCACCACCACCACCACCACTAATGAGATCCGGCTGCTAACAAAGCCC
GAAAGGAAGCTGAGTTGGCTGCTGCCACCGCTGAGCAATAACTAGCATAACCCCTTGGGGCCTCTAAACG
GGTCTTGAGGGGTTTTTTGCTGAAAGGAGGAACTATATCCGGATTGGCGAATGGG
[124 nt withheld, positions 1206-1329]
C
[91 nt withheld, positions 1331-1421]
A
[49 nt withheld, positions 1423-1471]
CCTTTGACGTTGGAGTCCACGTTCTTT
[37 nt withheld, positions 1499-1535]
ACCCTATCTCGGTCTATTCTTTTGATTTATAAGGGATTTTGCCGATTTCGGCCTATTGGTTAAAAAATGA
GCTGATTTAACAAAAATTTAACGCGAATTTTAACAAAATATTAACGCTTACAATTTAGGTGGCACTTTTC
GGGGAAATGTGCGCGGAACCCCTATTTGTTTATTTTTCTAAATACATTCAAATATGTATCCGCTCATGAA
TTAATTCTTAGAAAAACTCATCGAGCATCAAATGAAACTGCAATTTATTCATATCAGGATTATCAATACC
ATATTTTTGAAAAAGCCGTTTCTGTAATGAAGGAGAAAACTCACCGAGGCAGTTCCATAGGATGGCAAGA
TCCTGGTATCGGTCTGCGATTCCGACTCGTCCAACATCAATACAACCTATTAATTTCCCCTCGTCAAAAA
TAAGGTTATCAAGTGAGAAATCACCATGAGTGACGACTGAATCCGGTGAGAATGGCAAAAGTTTATGCAT
TTCTTTCCAGACTTGTTCAACAGGCCAGCCATTACGCTCGTCATCAAAATCACTCGCATCAACCAAACCG
TTATTCATTCGTGATTGCGCCTGAGCGAGACGAAATACGCGATCGCTGTTAAAAGGACAATTACAAACAG
GAATCGAATGCAACCGGCGCAGGAACACTGCCAGCGCATCAACAATATTTTCACCTGAATCAGGATATTC
TTCTAATACCTGGAATGCTGTTTTCCCGGGGATCGCAGTGGTGAGTAACCATGCATCATCAGGAGTACGG
ATAAAATGCTTGATGGTCGGAAGAGGCATAAATTCCGTCAGCCAGTTTAGTCTGACCATCTCATCTGTAA
CATCATTGGCAACGCTACCTTTGCCATGTTTCAGAAACAACTCTGGCGCATCGGGCTTCCCATACAATCG
ATAGATTGTCGCACCTGATTGCCCGACATTATCGCGAGCCCATTTATACCCATATAAATCAGCATCCATG
TTGGAATTTAATCGCGGCCTAGAGCAAGACGTTTCCCGTTGAATATGGCTCATAACACCCCTTGTATTAC
TGTTTATGTAAGCAGACAGTTTTATTGTTCATGACCAAAATCCCTTAACGTGAGTTTTCGTTCCACTGAG
CGTCAGACCCCGTAGAAAAGATCAAAGGATCTTCTTGAGATCCTTTTTTTCTGCGCGTAATCTGCTGCTT
GCAAACAAAAAAACCACCGCTACCAGCGGTGGTTTGTTTGCCGGATCAAGAGCTACCAACTCTTTTTCCG
AAGGTAACTGGCTTCAGCAGAGCGCAGATACCAAATACTGTCCTTCTAGTGTAGCCGTAGTTAGGCCACC
ACTTCAAGAACTCTGTAGCACCGCCTACATACCTCGCTCTGCTAATCCTGTTACCAGTGGCTGCTGCCAG
TGGCGATAAGTCGTGTCTTACCGGGTTGGACTCAAGACGATAGTTACCGGATAAGGCGCAGCGGTCGGGC
TGAACGGGGGGTTCGTGCACACAGCCCAGCTTGGAGCGAACGACCTACACCGAACTGAGATACCTACAGC
GTGAGCTATGAGAAAGCGCCACGCTTCCCGAAGGGAGAAAGGCGGACAGGTATCCGGTAAGCGGCAGGGT
CGGAACAGGAGAGCGCACGAGGGAGCTTCCAGGGGGAAACGCCTGGTATCTTTATAGTCCTGTCGGGTTT
CGCCACCTCTGACTTGAGCGTCGATTTTTGTGATGCTCGTCAGGGGGGCGGAGCCTATGGAAAAACGCCA
GCAACGCGGCCTTTTTACGGTTCCTGGCCTTTTGCTGGCCTTTTGCTCACATGTTCTTTCCTGCGTTATC
CCCTGATTCTGTGGATAACCGTATTACCGCCTTTGAGTGAGCTGATACCGCTCGCCGCAGCCGAACGACC
GAGCGCAGCGAGTCAGTGAGCGAGGAAGCGGAAGAGCGCCTGATGCGGTATTTTCTCCTTACGCATCTGT
GCGGTATTTCACACCGCAATGGTGCACTCTCAGTACAATCTGCTCTGATGCCGCATAGTTAAGCCAGTAT
ACACTCCGCTATCGCTACGTGACTGGGTCATGGCTGCGCCCCGACACCCGCCAACACCCGCTGACGCGCC
CTGACGGGCTTGTCTGCTCCCGGCATCCGCTTACAGACAAGCTGTGACCGTCTCCGGGAGCTGCATGTGT
CAGAGGTTTTCACCGTCATCACCGAAACGCGCGAGGCAGCTGCGGTAAAGCTCATCAGCGTGGTCGTGAA
GCGATTCACAGATGTCTGCCTGTTCATCCGCGTCCAGCTCGTTGAGTTTCTCCAGAAGCGTTAATGTCTG
GCTTCTGATAAAGCGGGCCATGTTAAGGGCGGTTTTTTCCTGTTTGGTCACTGATGCCTCCGTGTAAGGG
GGATTTCTGTTCATGGGGGTAATGATACCGATGAAACGAGAGAGGATGCTCACGATACGGGTTACTGATG
ATGAACATGCCCGGTTACTGGAACGTTGTGAGGGTAAACAACTGGCGGTATGGATGCGGCGGGACCAGAG
AAAAATCACTCAGGGTCAATGCCAGCGCTTCGTTAATACAGATGTAGGTGTTCCACAGGGTAGCCAGCAG
CATCCTGCGATGCAGATCCGGAACATAATGGTGCAGGGCGCTGACTTCCGCGTTTCCAGACTTTACGAAA
CACGGAAACCGAAGACCATTCATGTTGTTGCTCAGGTCGCAGACGTTTTGCAGCAGCAGTCGCTTCACGT
TCGCTCGCGTATCGGTGATTCATTCTGCTAACCAGTAAGGCAACCCCGCCAGCCTAGCCGGGTCCTCAAC
GACAGGAGCACGATCATGCGCACCCGTGGGGCCGCCATGCCGGCGATAATGGCCTGCTTCTCGCCGAAAC
GTTTGGTGGCGGGACCAGTGACGAAGGCTTGAGCGAGGGCGTGCAAGATTCCGAATACCGCAAGCGACAG
GCCGATCATCGTCGCGCTCCAGCGAAAGCGGTCCTCGCCGAAAATGACCCAGAGCGCTGCCGGCACCTGT
CCTACGAGTTGCATGATAAAGAAGACAGTCATAAGTGCGGCGACGATAGTCATGCCCCGCGCCCACCGGA
AGGAGCTGACTGGGTTGAAGGCTCTCAAGGGCATCGGTCGAGATCCCGGTGCCTAATGAGTGAGCTAACT
TACATTAATTGCGTTGCGCTCACTGCCCGCTTTCCAGTCGGGAAACCTGTCGTGCCAGCTGCATTAATGA
ATCGGCCAACGCGCGGGGAGAGGCGGTTTGCGTATTGGGCGCCAGGGTGGTTTTTCTTTTCACCAGTGAG
ACGGGCAACAGCTGATTGCCCTTCACCGCCTGGCCCTGAGAGAGTTGCAGCAAGCGGTCCACGCTGGTTT
GCCCCAGCAGGCGAAAATCCTGTTTGATGGTGGTTAACGGCGGGATATAACATGAGCTGTCTTCGGTATC
GTCGTATCCCACTACCGAGATGTCCGCACCAACGCGCAGCCCGGACTCGGTAATGGCGCGCATTGCGCCC
AGCGCCATCTGATCGTTGGCAACCAGCATCGCAGTGGGAACGATGCCCTCATTCAGCATTTGCATGGTTT
GTTGAAAACCGGACATGGCACTCCAGTCGCCTTCCCGTTCCGCTATCGGCTGAATTTGATTGCGAGTGAG
ATATTTATGCCAGCCAGCCAGACGCAGACGCGCCGAGACAGAACTTAATGGGCCCGCTAACAGCGCGATT
TGCTGGTGACCCAATGCGACCAGATGCTCCACGCCCAGTCGCGTACCGTCTTCATGGGAGAAAATAATAC
TGTTGATGGGTGTCTGGTCAGAGACATCAAGAAATAACGCCGGAACATTAGTGCAGGCAGCTTCCACAGC
AATGGCATCCTGGTCATCCAGCGGATAGTTAATGATCAGCCCACTGACGCGTTGCGCGAGAAGATTGTGC
ACCGCCGCTTTACAGGCTTCGACGCCGCTTCGTTCTACCATCGACACCACCACGCTGGCACCCAGTTGAT
CGGCGCGAGATTTAATCGCCGCGACAATTTGCGACGGCGCGTGCAGGGCCAGACTGGAGGTGGCAACGCC
AATCAGCAACGACTGTTTGCCCGCCAGTTGTTGTGCCACGCGGTTGGGAATGTAATTCAGCTCCGCCATC
GCCGCTTCCACTTTTTCCCGCGTTTTCGCAGAAACGTGGCTGGCCTGGTTCACCACGCGGGAAACGGTCT
GATAAGAGACACCGGCATACTCTGCGACATCGTATAACGTTACTGGTTTCACATTCACCACCCTGAATTG
ACTCTCTTCCGGGCGCTATCATGCCATACCGCGAAAGGTTTTGCGCCATTCGATGGTGTCCGGGATCTCG
ACGCTCTCCCTTATGCG
Features (pLannotate 1.2.2; 20 found; start..end, strand, type, name):
    286..304     +  promoter       T7 promoter: promoter for bacteriophage T7 RNA polymerase
    305..329     +  protein_bind   lac operator: The lac repressor binds to the lac operator to inhibit transcription in E. coli. This inhibition can be relieved by adding lactose or isopropyl-β-D-thiogalactopyranoside (IPTG). lac repressor encoded by lacI
    344..366     +  RBS            RBS: efficient ribosome binding site from bacteriophage T7 gene 10 (Olins and Rangwala, 1989)
    389..460     +  CDS            ccdA (fragment): CCDA_ECO57 - Also known as H, letA. Experimental evidence at protein level: Swiss-Prot protein existence level 1. Antitoxin component of a type II toxin-antitoxin (TA) system which inhibits the post-segregational killing (PSK) of plasmid-free cells, also referred to as a plasmid addiction system. Binds to and blocks the activity of CcdB; will also remove bound CcdB protein from the CcdB-GyrA complex by forming a CcdA-CcdB complex, a process termed rejuvenation. Functions as a transcriptional corepressor for the ccdAB operon, repression also requires CcdB (By similarity). From Escherichia coli
    494..796     +  CDS            ccdB: CCDB_ECOLI - Also known as G, letB, letD. Experimental evidence at protein level: Swiss-Prot protein existence level 1. Toxic component of a type II toxin-antitoxin (TA) system, functioning in plasmid maintainence. Responsible for the post- segregational killing (PSK) of plasmid-free cells, also referred to as a plasmid addiction system. Half-life of over 2 hours. Cell killing by CcdB is accompanied by filamentation, defects in chromosome and plasmid segregation, defects in cell division, formation of anucleate cells, decreased DNA synthesis and plasmid loss. Interferes with the activity of DN
   1034..1052    +  CDS            9xHis (fragment): 9xHis affinity tag
   1065..1114    +  CDS            SET1 (fragment): solubility-enhancement tag derived from T7 phage gene 10B
   1122..1169    +  terminator     T7 terminator: transcription terminator for bacteriophage T7 RNA polymerase
   1206..1634    +  rep_origin     f1 ori (sequence partly withheld): f1 bacteriophage origin of replication; arrow indicates direction of (+) strand synthesis
   1687..1744    +  promoter       AmpR promoter (fragment): bla
   1753..2568    -  CDS            KanR: aminoglycoside phosphotransferase; aph(3')-Ia; confers resistance to kanamycin in bacteria or G418 (Geneticin®) in eukaryotes
   2690..3278    +  rep_origin     ori: high-copy-number ColE1/pMB1/pBR322/pUC origin of replication
   3464..3603    -  misc_feature   bom: basis of mobility region from pBR322
   3705..3896    -  CDS            rop: Rop protein, which maintains plasmids at low copy number; rop
   3913..4293    +  CDS            YPB1_ECOLX: Protein predicted: Swiss-Prot protein existence level 4. From Escherichia coli.
   4365..4656    -  CDS            TcR (fragment): tetracycline efflux protein; tet; confers resistance to tetracycline
   4671..4692    -  protein_bind   CAP binding site: CAP binding activates transcription in the presence of cAMP. E. coli catabolite activator protein
   4705..5787    -  CDS            lacI: lac repressor; lacI; The lac repressor binds to the lac operator to inhibit transcription in E. coli. This inhibition can be relieved by adding lactose or isopropyl-β-D-thiogalactopyranoside (IPTG).
   5788..5865    -  promoter       lacI promoter: lacI
   5873..260     -  CDS            TcR (fragment) (across the origin): tetracycline efflux protein; tet; confers resistance to tetracycline
