[The description below was written by a language model from this plasmid's Addgene catalogue record and pLannotate feature annotations shown in this document.]
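Description:
cwby0035 is a pET29-based bacterial expression vector configured as a Golden Gate assembly (GGA) destination plasmid for cloning designed protein sequences. It carries a kanamycin resistance gene (aph(3')-Ia), a ColE1/pMB1-type origin with the pBR322-derived bom and rop elements, an f1 origin, and a lacI repressor cassette. Short tetracycline-resistance fragments in the annotation are non-functional backbone remnants. The record gives the copy number as unknown.

The expression region consists of a T7 promoter with an adjacent lac operator and the T7 gene 10 ribosome binding site, so transcription depends on T7 RNA polymerase and is inducible with IPTG, ending at a T7 terminator. Between these sits a ccdB counter-selection cassette, preceded by a short ccdA fragment. According to the stated purpose, this stuffer, which also contains its own promoter, is flanked by AGGA and TTCC Golden Gate overhangs. An incoming insert replaces ccdB, and because CcdB poisons DNA gyrase in sensitive E. coli strains, colonies carrying uncut parental vector are eliminated.

Downstream of the TTCC junction, the purpose line describes a fixed C-terminal fusion made up of a GS linker, HALC3_104, a SNAC tag and a 6xHis tag. Only the histidine tag is picked up by the automated annotation; the roughly 240 nt between ccdB and the His tag are unannotated and presumably hold the linker, HALC3_104 and SNAC sequences. The record does not explain what HALC3_104 is. SNAC tags are generally used as sites for nickel-assisted chemical cleavage, which would allow removal of the His tag after affinity purification. The associated publication concerns scaling up experimental characterization of designed proteins, consistent with use as a higher-throughput cloning and expression vector.
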