Addgene plasmid #247385: cwby0035
Purpose: GGA cloning AGGA-promoter-ccdb-TTCC-GS-HALC3_104-SNAC-6xhis
Depositing lab: David Baker. Publication: Accelerating protein design by scaling experimental characterization. Qian J, Milles LF, Wicky BIM, Ragotte RJ, Motmaen A, Borst AJ, Skotheim R, Ols S, Coventry B, Li X, Kibler RD, Goreshnik I, Exposit M, Lore K, Stewart L, Baker D. Nat Commun. 2026 Aug 20;17(1):9945. doi: 10.1038/s41467-026-76740-9. PubMed 42754580.
Backbone
  Vector backbone: pET29
  Vector type: Bacterial Expression
Growth in bacteria
  Bacterial resistance: Kanamycin, 50 μg/mL
  Growth temperature: 37°C
  Growth strain: NEB Stable
  Copy number: Unknown
Gene/Insert
  Gene/Insert name: ccdb
  Species: Synthetic
  Promoter: T7
  Cloning method: Golden Gate
Terms and licenses: Academic/Nonprofit Terms; Industry Terms: Not Available to Industry
Depositor comments: Please visit https://doi.org/10.1101/2025.08.05.668824 for bioRxiv preprint.
How to cite: cwby0035 was a gift from David Baker (Addgene plasmid # 247385 ; http://n2t.net/addgene:247385 ; RRID:Addgene_247385)
